Addgene plasmid #15742: pCMV5 Flag Jnk1a1(APY)
Depositing lab: Roger Davis. Publication: JNK1: a protein kinase stimulated by UV light and Ha-Ras that binds and phosphorylates the c-Jun activation domain. Derijard B, Hibi M, Wu IH, Barrett T, Su B, Deng T, Karin M, Davis RJ. Cell. 1994 Mar 25. 76(6):1025-37. 10.1016/0092-8674(94)90380-8 PubMed 8137421.
Backbone
  Vector backbone: pCMV5
  Backbone size w/o insert (bp): 4657
  Vector type: Mammalian Expression
Growth in bacteria
  Bacterial resistance: Ampicillin, 100 μg/mL
  Growth temperature: 37°C
  Growth strain: DH5alpha
  Copy number: High Copy
Gene/Insert
  Gene/Insert name: Jnk1a1(TPF) (alt name: MAPK8)
  Species: H. sapiens (human)
  Insert size (bp): 1291
  Mutation: Thr-190Ala
  Entrez Gene: MAPK8 (a.k.a. JNK, JNK-46, JNK1, JNK1A2, JNK21B1/2, PRKM8, SAPK1, SAPK1c)
  Tag / fusion protein: Flag (N terminal on insert)
  Cloning method: Restriction Enzyme; 5′ cloning site Hind III (not destroyed); 3′ cloning site Xba I (not destroyed)
  Sequencing primers: 5′ CMV F
Terms and licenses: Academic/Nonprofit Terms; Industry Terms: Not Available to Industry
How to cite: pCMV5 Flag Jnk1a1(APY) was a gift from Roger Davis (Addgene plasmid # 15742 ; http://n2t.net/addgene:15742 ; RRID:Addgene_15742)
