[The description below was written by a language model from this plasmid's Addgene catalogue record.]
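Description:
pCMV5 Flag Jnk1a1(APY) is a mammalian expression plasmid built on the pCMV5 backbone (about 4.7 kb without insert) that carries a mutant form of human JNK1α1, the c-Jun N-terminal kinase encoded by MAPK8. The roughly 1.3 kb insert was cloned by restriction enzyme between HindIII and XbaI sites, both of which remain intact, and it bears an N-terminal Flag epitope tag for immunodetection or immunoprecipitation of the expressed protein. No feature table accompanies the record. The backbone name and the use of a CMV forward sequencing primer indicate that expression is driven by the cytomegalovirus immediate-early promoter, which gives strong constitutive transcription in transfected mammalian cells. In bacteria the plasmid is maintained at high copy number under ampicillin selection. The record lists no mammalian selection marker.

The recorded mutation is a threonine-to-alanine substitution, listed as Thr-190Ala. The "APY" in the plasmid name indicates that it alters the Thr-Pro-Tyr dual phosphorylation motif in the kinase activation loop, replacing the threonine with a residue that cannot be phosphorylated. Because MAP kinases of this family need phosphorylation on both the threonine and the tyrosine of this motif for full activation, such a mutant is generally used as an activation-defective control or to test how each phosphorylation site contributes to JNK signalling, for example in response to stress stimuli and in phosphorylation of c-Jun. The record is internally inconsistent here: the insert name field reads "Jnk1a1(TPF)", which would imply a tyrosine-to-phenylalanine change, whereas the plasmid name and mutation field both point to the threonine-to-alanine variant. The residue numbering may also reflect inclusion of the tag, so the mutation should be confirmed by sequencing.
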