>Addgene plasmid #15742 | pCMV5 Flag Jnk1a1(APY) | addgene partial sequence | sequence record 22662 | CMV-F 5'-CGCAAATGGGCGGTAGGCGTG-3'
CGGGGGCTTTAGCGAGCTCGTTNGTGAACCGTCAGAATTCAGATCTGGTACCACGCGTATCGATAAGCTT
CGGCAGCCAACATGGACTATAAGGACGATGATGACAAAAGCAGAAGCAAGCGTGACAACAATTTTTATAG
TGTAGAGATTGGAGATTCTACATTCACAGTCCTGAAACGATATCAGAATTTAAAACCTATAGGCTCAGGA
GCTCAAGGAATAGTATGCGCAGCTTATGATGCCATTCTTGAAAGAAATGTTGCAATCAAGAAGCTAAGCC
GACCATTTCAGAATCAGACTCATGCCAAGCGGGCCTACAGAGAGCTAGTTCTTATGAAATGTGTTAATCA
CAAAAATATAATTGGCCTTTTGAATGTTTTCACACCACAGAAATCCCTAGAAGAATTTCAAGATGTTTAC
ATAGTCATGGAGCTCATGGATGCAAATCTTTGCCAAGTGATTCAGATGGAGCTAGATCATGAAAGAATGT
CCTACCTTCTCTATCAGATGCTGTGTGGAATCAAGCACCTTCATTCTGCTGGAATTATTCATCGGGACTT
AAAGCCCAGTAATATAGTAGTAAAATCTGATTGCACTTTGAAGATTCTTGACTTCGGTCTGGCCAGGACT
GCAGGAACGAGTTTTATGATGACGCCTTTTGTCGTCACACGGTATTACAGAGCACCCGAGGTCATCCTTG
GCATGGGCTACAAGGAAAACGTGGATTTATGGTCTGTGGGGTGCATTATGGGAGAAATGGTTTGCCACAA
ATCCTCTTTCCAGGANGGACTATATT
